>Addgene plasmid #249825 | pGLU_120 | addgene full sequence | sequence record 498644 | Addgene NGS Result
TCGCGCGTTTCGGTGATGACGGTGAAAACCTCTGACACATGCAGCTCCCGAGAACGGTCACAGCTTGTCT
GTAAGCGGATGCCGGGAGCAGACAAGCCCGTCAGGGCGCGTCAGCGGGTGTTGGCGGGTGTCGGGGCTGG
CTTAACTATGCGGCATCAGAGCAGATTGTACTGAGAGTGCACCAAATGCGGTGTGAAATACCGCACAGAT
GCGTAAGGAGAAAATACCGCATCAGGCGCCATTCGCCATTCAGGCTGCGCAACTGTTGGGAAGGGCGATC
GGTGCGGGCCTCATCGCTATTACGCCAGCTGGCGAAAGGGGGATGTGCTGCAAGGCGATTAAGTTGGGTA
ACGCCAGGGTTTTCCCAGTCACGACGTTGTAAAACGACGGCCAGTGCAACGCGATGACGATGGATAGCGA
TTCATCGATGAGCTGACCCGATCGCCGCCGCCGGAGGGTTGCGTTTAAGACGGGCGACAGATGTATCGCA
GGTCTCATCATCCCCCCTCCCGAAGTTCTTGTAACTATTTAGTAAGGTTCAAGAACGAAAGGATAAGGGA
TGAGGCGGAGAAATGGCGCGCGGCCGCGAAAAATTCACGCGGCGGCGCGCCATTGCGGGGTGCAACCCCG
GCGAAATGAAAGGCGCCGCGCGGAGGCGGCGGCGCCCTGTCTCTTATACACATCTGGGTCACGCGTAGGA
CGCGTCGAGTAGGGTCCAGATGTTAACGCCCCATGCGTATGAGACCGTCAGACACGATCGAGCATGCTAG
TCGATATCGAGAATCAGTTCTGGACCAGCGAGCTGTGCTGCGACTCGTGGCGTAATCATGGTCATAGCTG
TTTCCTGTGTGAAATTGTTATCCGCTCACAATTCCACACAACATACGAGCCGGAAGCATAAAGTGTAAAG
CCTGGGGTGCCTAATGAGTGAGCTAACTCACATTAATTGCGTTGCGCTCACTGCCCGCTTTCCAGTCGGG
AAACCTGTCGTGCCAGCTGCATTAATGAATCGACCAACGCGCGGGGAGAGGCGGTTTGCGTATTGGGCGC
TCTTCCGCTTCCTCGCTCACTGACTCGCTGCGCTCGGTCGTTCGGCTGCGGCGAGCGGTATCAGCTCACT
CAAAGGCGGTAATACGGTTATCCACAGAATCAGGGGATAACGCAGGAAAGAACATGTGAGCAAAAGGCCA
GCAAAAGGCCAGGAACCGTAAAAAGGCCGCGTTGCTGGCGTTTTTCCATAGGCTCCGCCCCCCTGACGAG
CATCACAAAAATCGACGCTCAAGTCAGAGGTGGCGAAACCCGACAGGACTATAAAGATACCAGGCGTTTC
CCCCTGGAAGCTCCCTCGTGCGCTCTCCTGTTCCGACCCTGTCGCTTACCGGATACCTGTCCGCCTTTCT
CCCTTCGGGAAGCGTGGCGCTTTCTCATAGCTCACGCTGTAGGTATCTCAGTTCGGTGTAGGTCGTTCGC
TCCAAGCTGGGCTGTGTGCACGAACCCCCCGTTCAGCCCGACCGCTGCGCCTTATCCGGTAACTATCGTC
TTGAGTCCAACCCGGTAAGACACGACTTATCGCCACTGGCAGCAGCCACTGGTAACAGGATTAGCAGAGC
GAGGTATGTAGGCGGTGCTACAGAGTTCTTGAAGTGGTGGCCTAACTACGGCTACACTAGAAGAACAGTA
TTTGGTATCTGCGCTCTGCTGAAGCCAGTTACCTTCGGAAAAAGAGTTGGTAGCTCTTGATCCGGCAAAC
AAACCACCGCTGGTAGCGGTGGTTTTTTTGTTTGCAAGCAGCAGATTACGCGCAGAAAAAAAGGATCTCA
AGAAGATCCTTTGATCTTTTCTACGGGGTCTGACGCTCAGTGGAACGAAAACTCACGTTAAGGGATTTTG
GTCATGAGATTATCAAAAAGGATCTTCACCTAGATCCTTTTAAATTAAAAATGAAGTTTTAAATCAATCT
AAAGTATATATGAGTAAACTTGGTCTGACAGTTAGAAAAACTCATCGAGCATCAAGTGAAACTGCAATTT
ATTCATATCAGGATTATCAATACCATATTTTTGAAAAAGCCGTTTCTGTAATGAAGGAGAAAACTCACCG
AGGCAGTTCCATAGGATGGCAAGATCCTGGTATCGGTCTGCGATTCCGACTCGTCCAACATCAATACAAC
CTATTAATTTCCCCTCGTCAAAAATAAGGTTATCAAGTGAGAAATCACCATGAGTGACGACTGAATCCGG
TGAGAATGGCAAGAGTTTATGCATTTCTTTCCAGACTTGTTCAACAGGCCAGCCATTACGCTCGTCATCA
AAATCACTCGCACCAACCAAACCGTTATTCATTCGTGATTGCGCCTGAGCCAGACGAAATACGCGATCGC
CGTTAAAAGGACAATTACAAACAGGAATCGAATGCAACCGGCGCAGGAACACTGCCAGCGCATCAACAAT
ATTTTCACCTGAATCAGGATATTCTTCTAATACCTGGAATGCTGTTTTCCCTGGGATCGCAGTGGTGAGT
AACCATGCATCATCAGGAGTACGGATAAAATGCTTGATGGTCGGAAGAGGCATAAATTCCGTCAGCCAGT
TTAGCCTGACCATCTCATCTGTAACATCATTGGCAACGCTACCTTTGCCATGTTTCAGAAACAACTCTGG
CGCATCGGGCTTCCCATACAATCGATAGATTGTCGCACCTGATTGCCCGACATTATCGCGAGCCCATTTA
TACCCATATAAATCAGCATCCATGTTGGAATTTAATCGCGGCTTCAAGCAAGACGTTTCCCGTTGAATAT
GGCTCATTTTAGCTTCCTTAGCTCCTGAAAATCTCGATAACTCAAAAAATACGCCCGGTAGTGATCTTAT
TTCATTATGGTGAAAGTTGGAACCTCTTACGTGCCGATCACACATTTCCCCGAAAAGTGCCACCTGACGT
CTAAGAAACCATTATTATCATGACATTAACCTATAAAAATAGGCGTATCACGAGGCCCTTTTGTC
Features (pLannotate 1.2.2; 11 found; start..end, strand, type, name):
    137..236     +  misc_feature   bom (fragment): basis of mobility region from pBR322
    242..396     -  CDS            lacZα (fragment): LacZα fragment of β-galactosidase; lacZ fragment
    667..685     +  misc_feature   Tn5 ME: hyperactive mosaic end for Tn5 transposase recognition (Reznikoff et al., 2004)
    855..871     -  protein_bind   lac operator: The lac repressor binds to the lac operator to inhibit transcription in E. coli. This inhibition can be relieved by adding lactose or isopropyl-β-D-thiogalactopyranoside (IPTG). lac repressor encoded by lacI
    879..909     -  promoter       lac promoter: promoter for the E. coli lac operon
    924..945     -  protein_bind   CAP binding site: CAP binding activates transcription in the presence of cAMP. E. coli catabolite activator protein
    958..1050    -  CDS            lacI (fragment): lac repressor; lacI; The lac repressor binds to the lac operator to inhibit transcription in E. coli. This inhibition can be relieved by adding lactose or isopropyl-β-D-thiogalactopyranoside (IPTG).
   1233..1821    -  rep_origin     ori: high-copy-number ColE1/pMB1/pBR322/pUC origin of replication
   1992..2807    -  CDS            KanR: aminoglycoside phosphotransferase; aph(3')-Ia; confers resistance to kanamycin in bacteria or G418 (Geneticin®) in eukaryotes
   2808..2910    -  promoter       cat promoter: promoter of the E. coli cat gene encoding chloramphenicol acetyltransferase
   3005..35      +  CDS            rop (fragment) (across the origin): Rop protein, which maintains plasmids at low copy number; rop
