[The description below was written by a language model from this plasmid's Addgene catalogue record and pLannotate feature annotations shown in this document.]
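Description:
pGLU_120 is a small (about 3 kb) synthetic-biology plasmid that carries one member of the RS421 library, variant 13481, in a commercial gene-synthesis (IDT) cloning backbone. The catalogue lists no formal backbone name. The plasmid is propagated in E. coli at high copy from a ColE1/pUC-type origin and is selected with kanamycin. The resistance gene is an aph(3')-Ia aminoglycoside phosphotransferase that the annotation places directly downstream of a cat promoter. Several backbone remnants are also annotated: fragments of the pBR322 bom region, rop and lacI, plus a lac promoter, operator and CAP site with a partial lacZα. These are typical leftovers of pUC-derived cloning vectors, and the record gives no indication that they play a functional role here.

The insert is recorded as "13481_[Tn5]" and attributed to Burkholderia sp. 383. In the feature table, the only recognisable element in the insert region is a single 19-bp hyperactive Tn5 mosaic end, the sequence recognised by Tn5 transposase. The surrounding stretch, between the lacZα fragment and the lac regulatory elements, is otherwise unannotated. It presumably holds the library-specific variant sequence, but the record does not say what kind of part this is (for example a promoter or other regulatory element) or how it is arranged relative to the mosaic end. No transposase gene, second mosaic end or cargo marker is annotated, so the plasmid appears to be a storage or source clone for one library part rather than a complete transposon delivery vector. The associated work describes a scalable transposon mutagenesis system for non-model bacteria, which suggests this variant is one component tested or assembled within Tn5-based constructs for that purpose.
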