Addgene plasmid #249825: pGLU_120
Purpose: RS421 library variant 13481 in IDT backbone
Depositing lab: Nili Ostrov. Depositing organization: Cultivarium, Convergent Research. Publication: A scalable transposon mutagenesis system for non-model bacteria. Gilbert C, Leung J, Crits-Christoph A, Kang SC, Esmurria A, Fenn K, Brumwell SL, Martin-Moldes Z, Mendler K, Barnum TP, Nguyen M-A, Lee HH, Ostrov N. bioRxiv 2025.12.22.696024 10.64898/2025.12.22.696024.
Backbone
  Vector backbone: N/A
  Vector type: Synthetic Biology
Growth in bacteria
  Bacterial resistance: Kanamycin, 50 μg/mL
  Growth temperature: 37°C
  Growth strain: DH5alpha
  Copy number: High Copy
Gene/Insert
  Gene/Insert name: 13481_[Tn5]
  Species: Burkholderia sp. 383
  Mutation: N/A
  Cloning method: Other
Terms and licenses: Academic/Nonprofit Terms; Industry Terms: Not Available to Industry
How to cite: pGLU_120 was a gift from Nili Ostrov (Addgene plasmid # 249825 ; http://n2t.net/addgene:249825 ; RRID:Addgene_249825)
